>Addgene plasmid #171730 | E1_pENTR_L1-L4_NN_G1397-DddtoxA-C | addgene full sequence | sequence record 338458 | Addgene NGS Result
TGCGTATTGGGCGCTCTTCCGCTTCCTCGCTCACTGACTCGCTGCGCTCGGTCGTTCGGCTGCGGCGAGC
GGTATCAGCTCACTCAAAGGCGGTAATACGGTTATCCACAGAATCAGGGGATAACGCAGGAAAGAACATG
TGAGCAAAAGGCCAGCAAAAGGCCAGGAACCGTAAAAAGGCCGCGTTGCTGGCGTTTTTCCATAGGCTCC
GCCCCCCTGACGAGCATCACAAAAATCGACGCTCAAGTCAGAGGTGGCGAAACCCGACAGGACTATAAAG
ATACCAGGCGTTTCCCCCTGGAAGCTCCCTCGTGCGCTCTCCTGTTCCGACCATGCCGCTTACCGGATAC
CTGTCCGCCTTTCTCCCTTCGGGAAGCGTGGCGCTTTCTCATAGCTCACGCTGTAGGTATCTCAGTTCGG
TGTAGGTCGTTCGCTCCAAGCTGGGCTGTGTGCACGAACCCCCCGTTCAGCCCGACCGCTGCGCCTTATC
CGGTAACTATCGTCTTGAGTCCAACCCGGTAAGACACGACTTATCGCCACTGGCAGCAGCCACTGGTAAC
AGGATTAGCAGAGCGAGGTATGTAGGCGGTGCTACAGAGTTCTTGAAGTGGTGGCCTAACTACGGCTACA
CTAGAAGAACAGTATTTGGTATCTGCGCTCTGCTGAAGCCAGTTACCTTCGGAAAAAGAGTTGGTAGCTC
TTGATCCGGCAAACAAACCACCGCTGGTAGCGGTGGTTTTTTTGTTTGCAAGCAGCAGATTACGCGCAGA
AAAAAAGGATCTCAAGAAGATCCTTTGATCTTTTCTACGGGGTCTGACGCTCAGTGGAACGACGCGTAAC
TCACGTTAAGGGATTTTGGTCATGAGCTTGCGCCGTCCCGTCAAGTCAGCGTAATGCTCTGCCAGTGTTA
CAACCAATTAACCAATTCTGATTAGAAAAACTCATCGAGCATCAAATGAAACTGCAATTTATTCATATCA
GGATTATCAATACCATATTTTTGAAAAAGCCGTTTCTGTAATGAAGGAGAAAACTCACCGAGGCAGTTCC
ATAGGATGGCAAGATCCTGGTATCGGTCTGCGATTCCGACTCGTCCAACATCAATACAACCTATTAATTT
CCCCTCGTCAAAAATAAGGTTATCAAGTGAGAAATCACCATGAGTGACGACTGAATCCGGTGAGAATGGC
AAAAGTTTATGCATTTCTTTCCAGACTTGTTCAACAGGCCAGCCATTACGCTCGTCATCAAAATCACTCG
CATCAACCAAACCGTTATTCATTCGTGATTGCGCCTGAGCAAGGCGAAATACGCGATCGCTGTTAAAAGG
ACAATTACAAACAGGAATCGAATGCAACCGGCGCAGGAACACTGCCAGCGCATCAACAATATTTTCACCT
GAATCAGGATATTCTTCTAATACCTGGAATGCTGTTTTTCCGGGGATCGCAGTGGTGAGTAACCATGCAT
CATCAGGAGTACGGATAAAATGCTTGATGGTCGGAAGAGGCATAAATTCCGTCAGCCAGTTTAGTCTGAC
CATCTCATCTGTAACATCATTGGCAACGCTACCTTTGCCATGTTTCAGAAACAACTCTGGCGCATCGGGC
TTCCCATACAAGCGATAGATTGTCGCACCTGATTGCCCGACATTATCGCGAGCCCATTTATACCCATATA
AATCAGCATCCATGTTGGAATTTAATCGCGGCCTCGACGTTTCCCGTTGAATATGGCTCATAACACCCCT
TGTATTACTGTTTATGTAAGCAGACAGTTTTATTGTTCATGATGATATATTTTTATCTTGTGCAATGTAA
CATCAGAGATTTTGAGACACGGGCCAGAGCTGCCAGGAAACAGCTATGACCATGTAATACGACTCACTAT
AGGGGCGGCCGCCCTGCAGCTGGATGGCAAATAATGATTTTATTTTGACTGATAGTGACCTGTTCGTTGC
AACAAATTGATAAGCAATGCTTTCTTATAATGCCAACTTTGTATAGAAAAGTTGGGTGTCTAGAGGATCG
CTCGAGTTATCAGAGCATCTTGATCTTGTTCTCTCCATTCGAATCCTGAATCACTAAAGCCCATGGCTTG
TATTCAGGTGCATCTGAGGTTAGCAACATCACGTTCTCATCTGTAGACTCATCATAGGCAGTATGAACCA
AAATGTCGCTTTCAGGTTTGTTCCCTATGACCTCTTCAACCTCTTCAGGAAGCATCAGTATGCTTTCTTG
GATTACGAGTTGTTTACCTGTTTCCTTCTCGATAATGTCGGAAAGATTGGTACTACCACCACTACATCCG
CCTTTAGTCGGTGATTTGGGAGAATTGGAATTCCCAGTAAAGACTTTCGTTTCTCCTGTAGCTCCTCTCT
TAACTGGAATCGCAGAACCCCCCAATCCCTTTTTCACTGCATCCAGCGCAGGACGCCCGCCGAGGCAGGC
CAAGGCGACGAGGTGGTCGTTGGTCAACGCGGCCAACGCCGGATCAGGGCGAGATAACTGGGCAACAATT
GACTCCAGTGCGGGTCTGCCCCCGTTGTTGGATGCAATAGCCACTACCTGCTCAGGGGTGGAGACGACCG
GTGGAAAGCGGGCAGTGAGCGCAACGCAATTAATGTGAGTTAGCTCACTCATTAGGCACCCCAGGCTTTA
CACTTTATGCTTCCGGCTCGTATGTTGTGTGGAATTGTGAGCGGATAACAATTTCACACAGGAAACAGCT
ATGACCATGATTACGCCAAGCGCGCAATTAACCCTCACTAAAGGGAACAAAAGCTGGAGGACCTCGAGGG
GGGGCCCGGTACCCAATTCGCCCTATAGTGAGTCGTATTACGCGCGCTCACTGGCCGTCGTTTTACAACG
TCGTGACTGGGAAAACCCTGGCGTTACCCAACTTAATCGCCTTGCAGCACATCCCCCTTTCGCCAGCTGG
CGTAATAGCGAAGAGGCCCGCACCGATCGCCCTTCCCAACAGTTGCGCAGCCTGAATGGCGAATGGGACG
CGCCCTGTAGCGGCGCCCGTCTCCTTGAGCGGGGCACCCGTCAGTGCATTGCGCCATGCATGCACTGCCT
CCACTGCGGTCACGCCGCCACGTTTTGCAATCTTGAGAAGTTGGCCTGTGTCCAACTGTAACGGTGGACC
TCTCAACTCTCCCGCCACCGTGAGCAAGGCCTCCAGAGCGCGTGCGCCGGACCACTGTTTGCCGACGCCA
ACGATCGCTTCGTGTGTCGCCTCTGGCAACGCTGCGATCATGTCCTGATACTTGACAGCGACGGTCCCTA
ACGCTGCCGGGTGTTGGCTTAACGCAACGATGTGCGCGTGTGTAAACCCGTGGCCGACCAGTGCCTCGTG
GTGCTGCGCCACTGTCGAACGAACCTTCGGTTTGATCTTCTCCTGTTGCTGCTGGCTGTAGCCGAGCGTG
CGTAGATCGGCGATATCAGCGTAATCTGGAACATCGTATGGGTAAAAGCCTGCTTTTTTGTACAAAGTTG
GCATTATAAAAAAGCATTGCTCATCAATTTGTTGCAACGAACAGGTCACTATCAGTCAAAATAAAATCAT
TATTTGGGGCCCGAGCTTAAGACTGGCCGTCGTTTTACAACGTCGTGACTGGGAAAACATCCATGCTAGC
GTTAACGCGAGAGTAGGGAACTGCCAGGCATCAAATAAAACGAAAGGCTCAGTCGGAAGACTGGGCCTTT
CGTTTTATCTGTTGTTTGTCGGTGAACGCTCTCCTGAGTAGGACAAATCCGCCGGGAGCGGATTTGAACG
TTGTGAAGCAACGGCCCGGAGGGTGGCGGGCAGGACGCCCGCCATAAACTGCCAGGCATCAAACTAAGCA
GAAGGCCATCCTGACGGATGGCCTTTTTGCGTTTCTACAAACTCTTCCTGGCTAGCGGTACGCGTATTAA
TTGCGTTGCGCTCACTGCCCGCTTTCCAGTCGGGAAACCTGTCGTGCCAGCTGCATTAATGAATCGGCCA
ACGCGCGGGGAGAGGCGGTT
Features (pLannotate 1.2.2; 21 found; start..end, strand, type, name):
    197..785     -  rep_origin     ori: high-copy-number ColE1/pMB1/pBR322/pUC origin of replication
    932..1741    -  CDS            KanR: aminoglycoside phosphotransferase; aph(3')-Ia; confers resistance to kanamycin in bacteria or G418 (Geneticin®) in eukaryotes
   1875..1893    +  promoter       T7 promoter: promoter for bacteriophage T7 RNA polymerase
   1919..2014    +  protein_bind   attL4: mutant version of attL; recombination site for the Gateway® LR reaction LR Clonase™
   2043..2291    -  CDS            UGI: UNGI_BPPB2 - Experimental evidence at protein level: Swiss-Prot protein existence level 1. This protein binds specifically and reversibly to the host uracil-DNA glycosylase, preventing removal of uracil residues from PBS2 DNA by the host uracil-excision repair system. From Bacillus phage PBS2 (Bacteriophage PBS2).
   2376..2522    -  CDS            avrBs3 (fragment): AVRB3_XANEU - Experimental evidence at protein level: Swiss-Prot protein existence level 1. Avirulence protein. Acts as a transcription factor in C.annuum plants. In susceptible plants lacking the Bs3 resistance gene induces expression of a number of genes, including genes homologous to a family of auxin-induced genes, alpha-expansin genes, pectate lyase, anthocyanidin glucoside rhamnosyl transferase and at least one transcription factor, UPA20. Their expression leads to plant hypertrophy in mesophyll cells, probably mainly mediated by UPA20 (PubMed:17962565). In resistant plants induces the h
   2621..2642    +  protein_bind   CAP binding site: CAP binding activates transcription in the presence of cAMP. E. coli catabolite activator protein
   2657..2687    +  promoter       lac promoter: promoter for the E. coli lac operon
   2695..2711    +  protein_bind   lac operator: The lac repressor binds to the lac operator to inhibit transcription in E. coli. This inhibition can be relieved by adding lactose or isopropyl-β-D-thiogalactopyranoside (IPTG). lac repressor encoded by lacI
   2756..2774    +  promoter       T3 promoter: promoter for bacteriophage T3 RNA polymerase
   2790..2813    +  misc_feature   MCS (fragment): pBluescript multiple cloning site
   2822..2840    -  promoter       T7 promoter: promoter for bacteriophage T7 RNA polymerase
   2848..3003    +  CDS            lacZα (fragment): LacZα fragment of β-galactosidase; lacZ fragment
   3008..3026    +  rep_origin     f1 ori (fragment): f1 bacteriophage origin of replication; arrow indicates direction of (+) strand synthesis
   3028..3438    -  CDS            avrXa10 (fragment): AVX10_XANOO - Experimental evidence at protein level: Swiss-Prot protein existence level 1. Avirulence protein. Induces the hypersensitive response (HR)in rice plants carrying the resistance gene Xa10. Activity depends on the presence of the core repeat domains; replacement with repeat domains from other proteins (AvrBs3 of X.euvesicatoria (AC P14727) or AvrXa7 of this organism) does not elicit the HR. Probably acts as a transcription factor in its host plant (rice) to induce plant resistance or disease. From Xanthomonas oryzae pv. oryzae.
   3448..3474    -  CDS            3xHA (fragment): three tandem HA epitope tags
   3477..3576    -  protein_bind   attL1: mutant version of attL; recombination site for the Gateway® LR reaction LR Clonase™
   3592..3628    +  CDS            lacZα (fragment): LacZα fragment of β-galactosidase; lacZ fragment
   3675..3718    -  terminator     rrnB T1 terminator: Escherichia coli rrnB; transcription terminator T1 from the E. coli rrnB gene
   3850..3877    +  terminator     rrnB T2 terminator: transcription terminator T2 from the E. coli rrnB gene
   3932..14      -  CDS            lacI (fragment) (across the origin): lac repressor; lacI; The lac repressor binds to the lac operator to inhibit transcription in E. coli. This inhibition can be relieved by adding lactose or isopropyl-β-D-thiogalactopyranoside (IPTG).
