[The description below was written by a language model from this plasmid's Addgene catalogue record and pLannotate feature annotations shown in this document.]
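Description:
E1_pENTR_L1-L4_NN_G1397-DddtoxA-C is a 4.0 kb Multisite Gateway entry clone used as the first module when assembling ptpTALECD vectors, the TALE-based cytidine deaminases developed for targeted base editing of the plastid genome in Arabidopsis thaliana. It is maintained in E. coli at high copy from a ColE1/pUC-type origin and selected with kanamycin through the aph(3')-Ia gene. rrnB T1 and T2 terminators lie outside the attL1 site, as is typical of pENTR-type plasmids. The catalogue lists the backbone as PINII.

The payload sits between attL1 and attL4 and reads on the reverse strand of the record. Moving from attL1, the annotation shows a fragment of an HA epitope tag, a TALE N-terminal region (matched to avrXa10), a TALE C-terminal segment (matched to avrBs3) and the PBS2 phage uracil glycosylase inhibitor (UGI) just inside attL4. The catalogue also describes one half of the split cytidine deaminase domain of Burkholderia cenocepacia DddA. The name suggests this is the C-terminal half of a split at G1397, and it probably occupies the unannotated stretch between the TALE C-terminus and UGI, although the feature table does not call it. Between the two TALE termini is a pBluescript-derived lac promoter/lacZα stuffer. This is presumably replaced by the repeat array when TALE repeats are installed with the Platinum Gate TALEN Kit, for which this plasmid serves as the final-step recipient. The meaning of "NN" in the name is not explained in the record.

No plant promoter or plastid transit peptide is annotated in this module. Once the repeats are in place, the clone encodes one "hand" of the pTALECD-UGI pair and is combined with other entry clones by LR recombination.
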