Addgene plasmid #171730: E1_pENTR_L1-L4_NN_G1397-DddtoxA-C
Purpose: ptpTALECD vector assembly, Entry clone 1 with attL1 and L4
Depositing lab: Shin-ichi Arimura. Depositing organization: University of Tokyo, Graduate School of Agricultural and Life Sciences. Publication: Targeted base editing in the plastid genome of Arabidopsis thaliana. Nakazato I, Okuno M, Yamamoto H, Tamura Y, Itoh T, Shikanai T, Takanashi H, Tsutsumi N, Arimura SI. Nat Plants. 2021 Jul;7(7):906-913. doi: 10.1038/s41477-021-00954-6. Epub 2021 Jul 1. PubMed 34211131.
Backbone
  Vector backbone: PINII
  Vector type: Multisite Gateway entry vector
Growth in bacteria
  Bacterial resistance: Kanamycin, 50 μg/mL
  Growth temperature: 37°C
  Growth strain: DH5alpha
  Copy number: High Copy
Gene/Insert
  Gene/Insert name: C- and N-termini of TALEN, half of cytidine deaminase domain of dddA of Burkholderia cenocepacia, uracil glycosylase inhibitor
  Species: Synthetic
  Cloning method: Ligation Independent Cloning
Terms and licenses: Academic/Nonprofit Terms; Industry Terms: Not Available to Industry
Depositor comments: Multisite Gateway entry vector to express one hand of pTALECD-UGI. Use th Platinum Gate TALEN Kit (Kit # 1000000049 ) for assembling of TALE repeats, in which use this plasmid in the last step.
How to cite: E1_pENTR_L1-L4_NN_G1397-DddtoxA-C was a gift from Shin-ichi Arimura (Addgene plasmid # 171730 ; http://n2t.net/addgene:171730 ; RRID:Addgene_171730)
